Addgene plasmid #174637: pB80-KIF1A(1-365)-VVDfast-mVenus-SSPB(micro)
Purpose: Opto-kinesin for optogenetic heterodimerization to iLID via SSPB(micro)
Depositing lab: Lukas Kapitein. Depositing organization: Utrecht University. Publication: An optimized toolbox for the optogenetic control of intracellular transport. Nijenhuis W, van Grinsven MMP, Kapitein LC. J Cell Biol. 2020 Apr 6;219(4). pii: 133834. doi: 10.1083/jcb.201907149. PubMed 32328628.
Backbone
  Vector backbone: B-actin
  Vector type: Mammalian Expression
Growth in bacteria
  Bacterial resistance: Ampicillin, 100 μg/mL
  Growth temperature: 37°C
  Growth strain: DH5alpha
  Copy number: High Copy
Gene/Insert
  Gene/Insert name: KIF1A(1-365)-VVDfast-mVenus-SSPB(micro)
  Species: M. musculus (mouse), Synthetic
  Insert size (bp): 2774
  Mutation: mmKIF1A(aa1-365): Pro202Ala; ncVVD(aa37-184): Ile52Cys, Ile74Val, Ile85Val;mVenus: Met1Del, Thr154Met; SSPB:Arg73Gln
  Entrez Gene: Kif1a (a.k.a. A, ATSV, C630002N23Rik, Gm1626, Kn, Kns1)
  Promoter: Chicken beta-actin
  Tag / fusion protein: mVenus-SSPB(micro) (C terminal on insert)
  Cloning method: Restriction Enzyme; 5′ cloning site unknown (unknown if destroyed)
Terms and licenses: Academic/Nonprofit Terms; Industry Terms: Not Available to Industry
Depositor comments: Internal plasmid ID: WN365
How to cite: pB80-KIF1A(1-365)-VVDfast-mVenus-SSPB(micro) was a gift from Lukas Kapitein (Addgene plasmid # 174637 ; http://n2t.net/addgene:174637 ; RRID:Addgene_174637)
