[The description below was written by a language model from this plasmid's Addgene catalogue record and pLannotate feature annotations shown in this document.]
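Description:
pB80-KIF1A(1-365)-VVDfast-mVenus-SSPB(micro) is a mammalian expression plasmid built on a chicken β-actin promoter backbone. It is propagated in E. coli at high copy from a ColE1/pUC-type origin under ampicillin selection (β-lactamase with its own promoter). The annotated sequence (about 8.7 kb, listed as a partial NGS result) also carries non-functional cloning remnants typical of pBR322/pUC lineages, including fragments of lacZα, lacI, rop and bom and a lac promoter/operator. No mammalian selection marker is annotated.

The expression cassette runs from the chicken β-actin promoter, annotated as fragments spanning the sequence origin, through a chimeric chicken β-actin/rabbit β-globin intron into a single fusion open reading frame. It ends at an SV40 polyadenylation signal. The roughly 2.8 kb insert encodes the mouse KIF1A motor domain (residues 1-365, Pro202Ala). The automated annotation labels this region as the related Kif1c, presumably because of kinesin-3 motor homology. Next comes a VVD photoreceptor fragment (residues 37-184 with Ile52Cys, Ile74Val and Ile85Val, the "VVDfast" variant), which falls in the unannotated gap between the motor and the fluorescent protein. It is followed by mVenus (lacking Met1, with Thr154Met) and SspB carrying Arg73Gln, the "micro" variant.

The stated purpose is an "opto-kinesin" for light-controlled intracellular transport. SSPB(micro) is the binding partner of iLID, so blue light recruits the motor to cargo carrying an iLID fusion. VVD is generally known as a light-induced homodimerizing LOV domain, which would presumably dimerize the truncated motor, though the record does not state this role. mVenus allows the motor to be visualised by fluorescence.
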