Features (pLannotate 1.2.2; 18 found; start..end, strand, type, name):
      1..102     +  promoter       chicken β-actin promoter (fragment): contains a 21-bp deletion relative to the standard chicken β-actin promoter
    103..1072    +  intron         chimeric intron: chimera between introns from chicken β-actin and rabbit β-globin
   1136..2236    +  CDS            Kif1c (fragment): KIF1C_MOUSE - Experimental evidence at protein level: Swiss-Prot protein existence level 1. Motor required for the retrograde transport of Golgi vesicles to the endoplasmic reticulum. Has a microtubule plus end-directed motility (By similarity). From Mus musculus (Mouse).
   2732..3448    +  CDS            mVenus: mVenus is a basic (constitutively fluorescent) yellow fluorescent protein published in 2006, derived from Aequorea victoria. It is reported to be a rapidly-maturing monomer with moderate acid sensitivity.
   3578..3907    +  CDS            sspB (fragment): SSPB_HAEIN - Experimental evidence at protein level: Swiss-Prot protein existence level 1. Also stimulates degradation of the N-terminus of RseA (residues 1-108, alone or in complex with sigma-E) by ClpX-ClpP in a non-ssrA-mediated fashion. From Haemophilus influenzae (strain ATCC 51907 / DSM 11121 / KW20 / Rd).
   3932..4017    +  CDS            large T antigen (fragment): large T antigen from SV40 (simian virus 40)
   4040..4174    +  polyA_signal   SV40 poly(A) signal: SV40 polyadenylation signal
   4212..4228    -  protein_bind   lac operator: The lac repressor binds to the lac operator to inhibit transcription in E. coli. This inhibition can be relieved by adding lactose or isopropyl-β-D-thiogalactopyranoside (IPTG). lac repressor encoded by lacI
   4236..4266    -  promoter       lac promoter: promoter for the E. coli lac operon
   4281..4302    -  protein_bind   CAP binding site: CAP binding activates transcription in the presence of cAMP. E. coli catabolite activator protein
   4315..4407    -  CDS            lacI (fragment): lac repressor; lacI; The lac repressor binds to the lac operator to inhibit transcription in E. coli. This inhibition can be relieved by adding lactose or isopropyl-β-D-thiogalactopyranoside (IPTG).
   4590..5178    -  rep_origin     ori: high-copy-number ColE1/pMB1/pBR322/pUC origin of replication
   5349..6209    -  CDS            AmpR: β-lactamase; bla; confers resistance to ampicillin, carbenicillin, and related antibiotics
   6210..6314    -  promoter       AmpR promoter: bla
   6409..6444    +  CDS            rop (fragment): Rop protein, which maintains plasmids at low copy number; rop
   6546..6645    +  misc_feature   bom (fragment): basis of mobility region from pBR322
   6651..6805    -  CDS            lacZα (fragment): LacZα fragment of β-galactosidase; lacZ fragment
   8605..2       +  promoter       chicken β-actin promoter (fragment) (across the origin): contains a 21-bp deletion relative to the standard chicken β-actin promoter
>Addgene plasmid #174637 | pB80-KIF1A(1-365)-VVDfast-mVenus-SSPB(micro) | addgene full sequence | sequence record 346992 | Addgene Partial NGS Result
GGTGCGGCGGCAGCCAATCAGAGCGGCGCGCTCCGAAAGTTTCCTTTTATGGCGAGGCGGCGGCGGCGGC
GGCCCTATAAAAAGCGAAGCGCGCGGCGGGCGGGAGTCGCTGCGCGCTGCCTTCGCCCCGTGCCCCGCTC
CGCCGCCGCCTCGCGCCGCCCGCCCCGGCTCTGACTGACCGCGTTACTCCCACAGGTGAGCGGGCGGGAC
GGCCCTTCTCCTCCGGGCTGTAATTAGCGCTTGGTTTAATGACGGCTCGTTTCTTTTCTGTGGCTGCGTG
AAAGCCTTAAAGGGCTCCGGGAGGGCCCTTTGTGCGGGGGGGAGCGGCTCGGGGGGTGCGTGCGTGTGTG
TGTGCGTGGGGAGCGCCGCGTGCGGCTCCGCGCTGCCCGGCGGCTGTGAGCGCTGCGGGCGCGGCGCGGG
GCTTTGTGCGCTCCGCAGTGTGCGCGAGGGGAGCGCGGCCGGGGGCGGTGCCCCGCGGTGCGGGGGGGGC
TGCGAGGGGAACAAAGGCTGCGTGCGGGGTGTGTGCGTGGGGGGGTGAGCAGGGGGTGTGGGCGCGGCGG
TCGGGCTGTAACCCCCCCCTGCACCCCCCTCCCCGAGTTGCTGAGCACGGCCCGGCTTCGGGTGCGGGGC
TCCGTGCGGGGCGTGGCGCGGGGCTCGCCGTGCCGGGCGGGGGGTGGCGGCAGGTGGGGGTGCCGGGCGG
GGCGGGGCCGCCTCGGGCCGGGGAGGGCTCGGGGGAGGGGCGCGGCGGCCCCCGGAGCGCCGGCGGCTGT
CGAGGCGCGGCGAGCCGCAGCCATTGCCTTTTATGGTAATCGTGCGAGAGGGCGCAGGGACTTCCTTTGT
CCCAAATCTGTGCGGAGCCGAAATCTGGGAGGCGCCGCCGCACCCCCTCTAGCGGGCGCGGGGCGAAGCG
GTGCGGCGCCGGCAGGAAGGAAATGGGCGGGGAGGGCCTTCGTGCGTCGCCGCGCCGCCGTCCCCTTCTC
CATCTCCAGCCTCGGGGCTGTCCGCAGGGGGACGGCTGCCTTCGGGGGGGACGGGGCAGGGCGGGGTTCG
GCTTCTGGCGTGTGACCGGCGGGGTTTATATCTTCCCTTCTCTGTTCCTCCGCAGCCCCCAAGCTAGGCA
ATTGGGCGCGCCACCATGGCCGGGGCTTCGGTGAAGGTGGCGGTGCGTGTCCGCCCCTTCAACTCCCGGG
AAATGAGCCGAGACTCCAAGTGCATCATTCAGATGTCTGGAAGCACCACCACTATTGTCAACCCCAAACA
GCCCAAGGAGACACCCAAGAGCTTCAGCTTTGATTACTCCTACTGGTCACATACCTCGCCGGAGGACATC
AACTATGCCTCTCAGAAGCAGGTCTACAGGGACATTGGGGAAGAGATGCTACAGCATGCCTTTGAGGGCT
ACAATGTGTGCATCTTTGCCTATGGGCAGACGGGGGCCGGCAAGTCCTACACCATGATGGGGAAACAGGA
GAAGGACCAGCAAGGCATCATTCCACAGCTCTGCGAAGACCTCTTCTCTCGAATCAACGACACCACCAAC
GACAACATGTCCTACTCTGTGGAGGTCAGCTACATGGAGATTTACTGTGAGCGAGTCCGTGACCTCCTGA
ACCCCAAGAACAAAGGCAACCTGCGTGTGAGGGAGCACCCTCTGCTGGGGCCTTATGTGGAGGACCTCTC
CAAGCTGGCTGTAACCTCCTACAATGACATCCAGGACCTCATGGACTCAGGGAACAAGGCCAGGACTGTG
GCGGCCACAAACATGAATGAGACCAGCAGCCGTTCTCACGCAGTCTTCAACATCATCTTTACCCAGAAGC
GCCATGATGCAGAGACCAACATCACCACAGAGAAAGTGAGCAAAATCAGCCTGGTGGACCTGGCAGGCAG
TGAACGAGCCGACTCCACAGGAGCCAAGGGCACGCGACTCAAGGAGGGGGCCAACATCAACAAGTCTTTG
ACCACCCTGGGAAAGGTCATCTCTGCTCTGGCTGAAATGGACTCTGGACCCAACAAGAACAAGAAAAAGA
AGAAGACAGATTTCATCCCTTACCGAGACTCCGTATTGACATGGCTTCTCCGGGAAAACCTCGGTGGCAA
CTCAAGGACAGCCATGGTGGCAGCCCTGAGCCCTGCGGACATCAACTATGATGAGACCCTCAGCACACTG
AGATATGCAGATCGGGCCAAACAAATCCGCTGCAATGCCATCATCAATGAAGACCCCAACTCTAGAGGTG
GCGGGGGCAGTGGGGGATCCCATACTCTTTATGCCCCCGGTGGATATGACATTATGGGATATCTGTGCCA
GATCATGAACCGGCCAAACCCGCAGGTGGAACTGGGCCCCGTGGATACATCCTGCGCCTTGGTTCTTTGT
GACCTGAAACAGAAAGACACCCCGGTAGTTTACGCGAGTGAAGCCTTCCTCTACATGACAGGTTACAGCA
ACGCAGAGGTGCTGGGCCGGAATTGCCGGTTTCTGCAAAGCCCTGACGGCATGGTGAAGCCCAAGAGCAC
CCGGAAGTACGTGGATAGTAACACAATCAATACTATGCGCAAGGCAATCGACAGGAATGCCGAGGTGCAG
GTTGAAGTAGTCAATTTTAAAAAGAATGGACAGCGATTTGTTAATTTCCTGACTATGATACCTGTTAGGG
ACGAAACAGGCGAGTATCGATACTCTATGGGATTCCAGTGCGAAGTCGACGGGAGCGGGGGTGGGAGTAA
GCTTGTGAGCAAGGGCGAGGAGCTGTTCACCGGGGTGGTGCCCATCCTGGTCGAGCTGGACGGCGACGTA
AACGGCCACAAGTTCAGCGTGTCCGGCGAGGGCGAGGGCGATGCCACCTACGGCAAGCTGACCCTGAAGT
TGATCTGCACCACCGGCAAGCTGCCCGTGCCCTGGCCCACCCTCGTGACCACCCTCGGCTACGGCCTGCA
GTGCTTCGCCCGCTACCCCGACCACATGAAGCAGCACGACTTCTTCAAGTCCGCCATGCCCGAAGGCTAC
GTCCAGGAGCGCACCATCTTCTTCAAGGACGACGGCAACTACAAGACCCGCGCCGAGGTGAAGTTCGAGG
GCGACACCCTGGTGAACCGCATCGAGCTGAAGGGCATCGACTTCAAGGAGGACGGCAACATCCTGGGGCA
CAAGCTGGAGTACAACTACAACAGCCACAACGTCTATATCATGGCCGACAAGCAGAAGAACGGCATCAAG
GCAAACTTCAAGATCCGCCACAACATCGAGGACGGCGGCGTGCAGCTCGCCGACCACTACCAGCAGAACA
CCCCCATCGGCGACGGCCCCGTGCTGCTGCCCGACAACCACTACCTGAGCTACCAGTCCAAACTGAGCAA
AGACCCCAACGAGAAGCGCGATCACATGGTCCTGCTGGAGTTCGTGACCGCCGCCGGGATCACTCTCGGC
ATGGACGAGCTGTACAAGGCTAGCGGAGGCGGTGGCTCAGGCGGAGGAGGGTCAGGAGGGGGAGGCAGTG
GCGGGGGCGGCTCTGGAGGAGGGGGTTCTGGTGGTGGTAGCTACGTAGATCTGAGCGGCCTGACCCTGCA
GGAATTCAGCTCCCCGAAACGCCCTAAGCTGCTGCGTGAATATTACGATTGGCTGGTTGATAACAGCTTT
ACCCCATATCTGGTGGTGGATGCCACATACCTGGGCGTGAACGTGCCCGTGGAGTATGTGAAAGACGGTC
AGATCGTGCTGAATCTGTCTGCAAGTGCGACCGGCAACCTGCAACTGACAAATGATTTTATCCAGTTCAA
CGCCCAGTTTAAGGGCGTGTCTCGTGAACTGTATATCCCGATGGGTGCCGCTCTGGCCATTTACGCTCGC
GAGAACGGCGATGGTGTGATGTTCGAACCAGAAGAAATCTATGACGAGCTGAATATTGGTTAAACCGGTC
CTAGATAAGTAATGATCATAATCAGCCATATCACATCTGTAGAGGTTTTACTTGCTTTAAAAAACCTCCC
ACACCTCCCCCTGAACCTGAAACATAAAATGAATGCAATTGTTGTTGTTAACTTGTTTATTGCAGCTTAT
AATGGTTACAAATAAAGCAATAGCATCACAAATTTCACAAATAAAGCATTTTTTTCACTGCATTCTAGTT
GTGGTTTGTCCAAACTCATCAATGTATCTTATCATGTCTGGATCAATTCGTAATCATGTCATAGCTGTTT
CCTGTGTGAAATTGTTATCCGCTCACAATTCCACACAACATACGAGCCGGAAGCATAAAGTGTAAAGCCT
GGGGTGCCTAATGAGTGAGCTAACTCACATTAATTGCGTTGCGCTCACTGCCCGCTTTCCAGTCGGGAAA
CCTGTCGTGCCAGCTGCATTAATGAATCGGCCAACGCGCGGGGAGAGGCGGTTTGCGTATTGGGCGCTCT
TCCGCTTCCTCGCTCACTGACTCGCTGCGCTCGGTCGTTCGGCTGCGGCGAGCGGTATCAGCTCACTCAA
AGGCGGTAATACGGTTATCCACAGAATCAGGGGATAACGCAGGAAAGAACATGTGAGCAAAAGGCCAGCA
AAAGGCCAGGAACCGTAAAAAGGCCGCGTTGCTGGCGTTTTTCCATAGGCTCCGCCCCCCTGACGAGCAT
CACAAAAATCGACGCTCAAGTCAGAGGTGGCGAAACCCGACAGGACTATAAAGATACCAGGCGTTTCCCC
CTGGAAGCTCCCTCGTGCGCTCTCCTGTTCCGACCCTGCCGCTTACCGGATACCTGTCCGCCTTTCTCCC
TTCGGGAAGCGTGGCGCTTTCTCATAGCTCACGCTGTAGGTATCTCAGTTCGGTGTAGGTCGTTCGCTCC
AAGCTGGGCTGTGTGCACGAACCCCCCGTTCAGCCCGACCGCTGCGCCTTATCCGGTAACTATCGTCTTG
AGTCCAACCCGGTAAGACACGACTTATCGCCACTGGCAGCAGCCACTGGTAACAGGATTAGCAGAGCGAG
GTATGTAGGCGGTGCTACAGAGTTCTTGAAGTGGTGGCCTAACTACGGCTACACTAGAAGAACAGTATTT
GGTATCTGCGCTCTGCTGAAGCCAGTTACCTTCGGAAAAAGAGTTGGTAGCTCTTGATCCGGCAAACAAA
CCACCGCTGGTAGCGGTGGTTTTTTTGTTTGCAAGCAGCAGATTACGCGCAGAAAAAAAGGATCTCAAGA
AGATCCTTTGATCTTTTCTACGGGGTCTGACGCTCAGTGGAACGAAAACTCACGTTAAGGGATTTTGGTC
ATGAGATTATCAAAAAGGATCTTCACCTAGATCCTTTTAAATTAAAAATGAAGTTTTAAATCAATCTAAA
GTATATATGAGTAAACTTGGTCTGACAGTTACCAATGCTTAATCAGTGAGGCACCTATCTCAGCGATCTG
TCTATTTCGTTCATCCATAGTTGCCTGACTCCCCGTCGTGTAGATAACTACGATACGGGAGGGCTTACCA
TCTGGCCCCAGTGCTGCAATGATACCGCGAGACCCACGCTCACCGGCTCCAGATTTATCAGCAATAAACC
AGCCAGCCGGAAGGGCCGAGCGCAGAAGTGGTCCTGCAACTTTATCCGCCTCCATCCAGTCTATTAATTG
TTGCCGGGAAGCTAGAGTAAGTAGTTCGCCAGTTAATAGTTTGCGCAACGTTGTTGCCATTGCTACAGGC
ATCGTGGTGTCACGCTCGTCGTTTGGTATGGCTTCATTCAGCTCCGGTTCCCAACGATCAAGGCGAGTTA
CATGATCCCCCATGTTGTGCAAAAAAGCGGTTAGCTCCTTCGGTCCTCCGATCGTTGTCAGAAGTAAGTT
GGCCGCAGTGTTATCACTCATGGTTATGGCAGCACTGCATAATTCTCTTACTGTCATGCCATCCGTAAGA
TGCTTTTCTGTGACTGGTGAGTACTCAACCAAGTCATTCTGAGAATAGTGTATGCGGCGACCGAGTTGCT
CTTGCCCGGCGTCAATACGGGATAATACCGCGCCACATAGCAGAACTTTAAAAGTGCTCATCATTGGAAA
ACGTTCTTCGGGGCGAAAACTCTCAAGGATCTTACCGCTGTTGAGATCCAGTTCGATGTAACCCACTCGT
GCACCCAACTGATCTTCAGCATCTTTTACTTTCACCAGCGTTTCTGGGTGAGCAAAAACAGGAAGGCAAA
ATGCCGCAAAAAAGGGAATAAGGGCGACACGGAAATGTTGAATACTCATACTCTTCCTTTTTCAATATTA
TTGAAGCATTTATCAGGGTTATTGTCTCATGAGCGGATACATATTTGAATGTATTTAGAAAAATAAACAA
ATAGGGGTTCCGCGCACATTTCCCCGAAAAGTGCCACCTGACGTCTAAGAAACCATTATTATCATGACAT
TAACCTATAAAAATAGGCGTATCACGAGGCCCTTTCGTCTCGCGCGTTTCGGTGATGACGGTGAAAACCT
CTGACACATGCAGCTCCCGGAGACGGTCACAGCTTGTCTGTAAGCGGATGCCGGGAGCAGACAAGCCCGT
CAGGGCGCGTCAGCGGGTGTTGGCGGGTGTCGGGGCTGGCTTAACTATGCGGCATCAGAGCAGATTGTAC
TGAGAGTGCACCATATGCGGTGTGAAATACCGCACAGATGCGTAAGGAGAAAATACCGCATCAGGCGCCA
TTCGCCATTCAGGCTGCGCAACTGTTGGGAAGGGCGATCGGTGCGGGCCTCTTCGCTATTACGCCAGCTG
GCGAAAGGGGGATGTGCTGCAAGGCGATTAAGTTGGGTAACGCCAGGGTTTTCCCAGTCACGACGTTGTA
AAACGACGGCCAGTGCCAAGTTGGGATCTTTGCATTGGCCCACGGCTCTCAGGATGGGGATGCTCCCCTT
CAGCACCCGGTTCCCCTTGGAAACTGATGGTCCTGGCTCTGTGGCATGGCAGTGGCACTGTGAGGAGCCC
CCTACCAGCAGCACACAGTGGGGTTGGCACTGCCACGCTCCGGATGCCGCGCTCTGATCCAACCCCATAA
TCAAGGGAACCCGAATTGCCCCATCATTGCCCCCACCACCCCCATCCTGCCGGGCCCTCACACCCCACGC
TGCCTTCTGGTGACATTCCCCAGCCCAAACCCACGGCTTCATGGCTACCGCGGGGCATTTCCCATTGCCG
CCCCATTATCAGCTCTGCACACCTCCCGCTGTACCCATGCCTCGTGGCTGCCCTTCTTTGACGTATAATC
TTCTAATTAATACCCGGCCTTGTCAAAGTGGAGCACAAACGTTAATTAATTCCCCAGCAGGCAGGTAATT
AACAGTGTGACTCCCTTTTTGCTGCGAGTGGGGCTGATACAGAGAGATGTGGCACTATGGAGCCCACGGG
GTCCTGGCACTGGGTGCCCACGGAGGTCCCCATGTGCTGCAGTGTCACCGCCTCCGAGGAGACAGTATTG
TCCCTGCGGTGTCCCTGCAGCTCAGCTCTGTCCACAGGGCCACCTCCAGTTTGGAGGGGACACAATGCAG
CCCCGATGCAACCCATCCTCGCAGCATCCCAGGGACAAAGACCCCACTGCAAGACCGCACACAGGGCTGG
GTCCCGCTCCCCTAATATCTACAGTGCTTCTTGCATGGCCCCTTAATCAATGCAGTTAATCAGCATGCGC
TCATGCACCGCTCTGGAGCTGCAAAGCCCCTCGCAGCGCTGCTCACCAACACCGCGCACCGCCCCGGCCC
AGCCTGCAGCACGCGCTGCAAACAGGAAAGAAACAAAATATTGCCCAAATGTAGGCAAAGGCATTCGGCT
GCCTTGACCTCCGCCGGGCCGGGCCCTGCCTGACTCAGCTCCTTACTCAGCGCTCGCTTCCTCCCTCCGG
CTGCCACCGCCGCAGCGCACACCCTGACAAAGAGTGGCCCTTAACGGGCTCTGAGGTGCACCCAGCAGTG
CACTCAGCAGTCCAAGGGCCGGCCTGGAGGTTTGCACCGCTACGTGCTGACATTAGCATTGAACTTGGCC
CTGGGTAGTGCTGCAGGCCGGGCGGGGTGGGTGTAGAGAGTGCAGCGCGCGTTGCACCCGGTGCCCCTTC
CCCTCCCTTGCATCCCAGCAGGCTGCACCCCAGCACCAGGCCCGTGCATGCATGCTCCTGGTGTTATTGC
AGCCTGGTGCATGCATGCGTCTTGATGGTGCAGCGCTGTGCATGCATCCTCCTTGGTGTGTAGCAGTCTA
GTGCATGCATACCCCTCGGTGTTATTGCTGCTCTGTGCACGCACGCTCATTGTATCACTTCATCCCAGTG
CATGCACTCACACTGGAGCGATTGCTGCTCGGTGCACGCACACTCATTGTATCACTGCAGCTCAGTGGCT
GCACGCACACCGGTGTTATTGCTGCTCGGTGCGTGCATGCACATCAGTGTCGCTGCAGCTCAGTGCATGC
ACGCTCATTGCCCATCGCTATCCCTGCCTCTCCTGCTGGCGCTCCCCGGGAGGTGACTTCAAGGGGACCG
CAGGACCACCTCGGGGGTGGGGGGAGGGCTGCACACGCGGACCCCGCTCCCCCTCCCCAACAAAGCACTG
TGGAATCAAAAAGGGGGGAGGGGGGATGGAGGGGCGCGTCACACCCCCGCCCCACACCCTCACCTCGAGG
TGAGCCCCACGTTCTGCTTCACTCTCCCCATCTCCCCCCCCTCCCCACCCCCAATTTTGTATTTATTTAT
TTTTTAATTATTTTGTGCAGCGATGGGGGCGGGGGGGGGG
